Addgene plasmid #43351: II-GACA
Depositing lab: Chad Cowan & Kiran Musunuru. Depositing organization: Harvard University. Publication: A TALEN Genome-Editing System for Generating Human Stem Cell-Based Disease Models. Ding Q, Lee YK, Schaefer EA, Peters DT, Veres A, Kim K, Kuperwasser N, Motola DL, Meissner TB, Hendriks WT, Trevisan M, Gupta RM, Moisan A, Banks E, Friesen M, Schinzel RT, Xia F, Tang A, Xia Y, Figueroa E, Wann A, Ahfeldt T, Daheron L, Zhang F, Rubin LL, Peng LF, Chung RT, Musunuru K, Cowan CA. Cell Stem Cell. 2012 Dec 12. pii: S1934-5909(12)00645-5. doi: 10.1016/j.stem.2012.11.011. PubMed 23246482.
Backbone
  Vector backbone: pCRII-TOPO
  Backbone manufacturer: Invitrogen
  Backbone size w/o insert (bp): 3973
  Vector type: Bacterial Cloning
Growth in bacteria
  Bacterial resistance: Ampicillin and Kanamycin, 100 & 50 μg/mL
  Growth temperature: 37°C
  Growth strain: Top10
  Copy number: High Copy
Gene/Insert
  Gene/Insert name: II-GACA
  Species: Synthetic
  Insert size (bp): 426
  Cloning method: TOPO Cloning
  Sequencing primers: 5′ T7; 3′ M13-rev
Terms and licenses: Academic/Nonprofit Terms; Industry Terms: Not Available to Industry
How to cite: II-GACA was a gift from Chad Cowan & Kiran Musunuru (Addgene plasmid # 43351 ; http://n2t.net/addgene:43351 ; RRID:Addgene_43351)
