[The description below was written by a language model from this plasmid's Addgene catalogue record.]
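Description:
II-GACA is a bacterial cloning plasmid built on the commercial pCRII-TOPO backbone (about 4.0 kb without insert), into which a 426 bp synthetic insert was introduced by TOPO cloning. It is a high-copy plasmid propagated in E. coli, and the record lists both ampicillin and kanamycin resistance, consistent with the dual selection markers carried by this backbone. No mammalian expression elements, reporters or tags are recorded, and no feature table was supplied, so other backbone features such as the origin of replication cannot be confirmed from this record. The insert is sequenced from flanking T7 and M13-reverse priming sites, which lie on either side of the cloning site in this vector.

The record does not describe the insert beyond its name, size and synthetic origin. The plasmid was deposited in connection with a TALEN genome-editing system developed for generating human stem cell-based disease models, and the name suggests that it is one member of a library of pre-assembled TAL effector repeat modules: "GACA" would plausibly denote a four-repeat block recognising that four-nucleotide target sequence, and "II" its position in the ordered assembly of a full repeat array. A 426 bp insert is roughly the length expected for four TALE repeats, but this interpretation is an inference from the name and context rather than something stated in the catalogue fields. On that reading, the plasmid is a storage and source vector from which the module is taken for assembly into a complete TALEN construct, not a vector used directly in cells.
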