>Addgene plasmid #43351 | II-GACA | depositor partial sequence | sequence record 58616 | II-GACA sequence 426 bps
CGTCTCGCTTAACCCCAGAGCAGGTCGTGGCAATCGCGAGCAATAACGGCGGAAAACAGGCTTTGGAAAC
GGTGCAGAGGCTCCTTCCAGTGCTGTGCCAAGCGCACGGACTCACCCCAGAGCAGGTCGTGGCAATCGCC
TCCAACATTGGCGGGAAACAGGCACTCGAGACTGTCCAGCGCCTGCTTCCCGTGCTGTGCCAAGCGCACG
GCCTCACCCCAGAGCAGGTCGTGGCGATCGCAAGCCACGACGGAGGAAAGCAAGCCTTGGAAACAGTACA
GAGGCTGTTGCCTGTGCTGTGCCAAGCGCACGGATTAACCCCAGAGCAGGTCGTGGCAATCGCCTCCAAC
ATTGGCGGGAAACAGGCACTCGAGACTGTCCAGCGCCTGCTTCCCGTGCTGTGCCAAGCGCACGGGCTCA
GAGACG
