>Addgene plasmid #43351 | II-GACA | addgene partial sequence | sequence record 62008 | M13-F20 5'-TGTAAAACGACGGCCAGT-3'
CTATAGGGCGAATTGGGCCCTCTAGATGCATGCTCGAGCGGCCGCCAGTGTGATGGATATCTGCAGAATT
CGCCCTTAGTATCTTTCCTGTGCCCACGTCTCTGAGCCCGTGCGCTTGGCACAGCACGGGAAGCAGGCGC
TGGACAGTCTCGAGTGCCTGTTTCCCGCCAATGTTGGAGGCGATTGCCACGACCTGCTCTGGGGTTAATC
CGTGCGCTTGGCACAGCACAGGCAACAGCCTCTGTACTGTTTCCAAGGCTTGCTTTCCTCCGTCGTGGCT
TGCGATCGCCACGACCTGCTCTGGGGTGAGGCCGTGCGCTTGGCACAGCACGGGAAGCAGGCGCTGGACA
GTCTCGAGTGCCTGTTTCCCGCCAATGTTGGAGGCGATTGCCACGACCTGCTCTGGGGTGAGTCCGTGCG
CTTGGCACAGCACTGGAAGGAGCCTCTGCACCGTTTCCAAAGCCTGTTTTCCGCCGTTATTGCTCGCGAT
TGCCACGACCTGCTCTGGGGTTAAGCGAGACGCGCTAGGACGGCATCTATATAAGGGCGAATTCCAGCAC
ACTGGCGGCCGTTACTAGTGGATCCGAGCTCGGTACCAAGCTTGGCGTAATCATGGTCATAGCTGTTTCC
TGTGTGAAATTGTTATCCGCTCACAATTCCACACAACATACGAGCCGGAAGCATAAAGTGTAAAGCCTGG
GGTGCCTAATGAGTGAGCTAACTCACATTAATTGCGTTGCGCTCACTGCCCGCTTTCCAGTCGGGAAACC
TGTCGTGCCAGCTGCATTAATGAATCGGCCAACGCGCGGGGAGAGGCGGTTTGCGTATTGGGCGCTCTTC
CGCTTCCTCGCTCACTGACTCGCTGCGCTCGGTCGTTCGGCTGCGGCGAGCGGTATCAGCTCACTCAAAG
GCGGTAATACGGTTATCCACAGAATCAGGGGATAACGCAGGAAAGAACATGTGAGCAAAAGGCCAGCAAA
AGGCCAGGAACCGTAAAAAGGCCGCGTTGCTGGCGTTTT
